>Addgene plasmid #81033 | pTriEx-mCherry-LOVSD | addgene full sequence | sequence record 157040 | Addgene assembled full plasmid sequence
AACTGTTACATTGCAAACGTGGTTTCGTGTGCCAAGTGTGAAAACCGATGTTTAATCAAGGCTCTGACGC
ATTTCTACAACCACGACTCCAAGTGTGTGGGTGAAGTCATGCATCTTTTAATCAAATCCCAAGATGTGTA
TAAACCACCAAACTGCCAAAAAATGAAAACTGTCGACAAGCTCTGTCCGTTTGCTGGCAACTGCAAGGGT
CTCAATCCTATTTGTAATTATTGAATAATAAAACAATTATAAATGTCAAATTTGTTTTTTATTAACGATA
CAAACCAAACGCAACAAGAACATTTGTAGTATTATCTATAATTGAAAACGCGTAGTTATAATCGCTGAGG
TAATATTTAAAATCATTTTCAAATGATTCACAGTTAATTTGCGACAATATAATTTTATTTTCACATAAAC
TAGACGCCTTGTCGTCTTCTTCTTCGTATTCCTTCTCTTTTTCATTTTTCTCTTCATAAAAATTAACATA
GTTATTATCGTATCCATATATGTATCTATCGTATAGAGTAAATTTTTTGTTGTCATAAATATATATGTCT
TTTTTAATGGGGTGTATAGTACCGCTGCGCATAGTTTTTCTGTAATTTACAACAGTGCTATTTTCTGGTA
GTTCTTCGGAGTGTGTTGCTTTAATTATTAAATTTATATAATCAATGAATTTGGGATCGTCGGTTTTGTA
CAATATGTTGCCGGCATAGTACGCAGCTTCTTCTAGTTCAATTACACCATTTTTTAGCAGCACCGGATTA
ACATAACTTTCCAAAATGTTGTACGAACCGTTAAACAAAAACAGTTCACCTCCCTTTTCTATACTATTGT
CTGCGAGCAGTTGTTTGTTGTTAAAAATAACAGCCATTGTAATGAGACGCACAAACTAATATCACAAACT
GGAAATGTCTATCAATATATAGTTGCTGATGGCCGGCCTATTAATAGTAATCAATTACGGGGTCATTAGT
TCATAGCCCATATATGGAGTTCCGCGTTACATAACTTACGGTAAATGGCCCGCCTGGCTGACCGCCCAAC
GACCCCCGCCCATTGACGTCAATAATGACGTATGTTCCCATAGTAACGCCAATAGGGACTTTCCATTGAC
GTCAATGGGTGGAGTATTTACGGTAAACTGCCCACTTGGCAGTACATCAAGTGTATCATATGCCAAGTCC
GCCCCCTATTGACGTCAATGACGGTAAATGGCCCGCCTGGCATTATGCCCAGTACATGACCTTACGGGAC
TTTCCTACTTGGCAGTACATCTACGTATTAGTCATCGCTATTACCATGCTGATGCGGTTTTGGCAGTACA
CCAATGGGCGTGGATAGCGGTTTGACTCACGGGGATTTCCAAGTCTCCACCCCATTGACGTCAATGGGAG
TTTGTTTTGGCACCAAAATCAACGGGACTTTCCAAAATGTCGTAATAACCCCGCCCCGTTGACGCAAATG
GGCGGTAGGCGTGTACGGTGGGAGGTCTATATAAGCAGACGTCGTTTAGTGAACCGTCAGATCACTAGAT
GCTTTATTGCGGTAGTTTATCACAGTTAAATTGCTAACGCCAGTCTCGAACTTAACGTGCAGAAGTTGGT
CGTGAGGCACTGGGCAGGTAAGTATCGGGCCCTTTGTGCGGGGGGAGCGGCTCGGGGCTGTCCGCGGGGG
GACGGCTGCCTTCGGGGGGGACGGGGCAGGGCGGGGTTCGGCTTCTGGCGTGTGACCGGCGGCTCTAGAG
CCTCTGCTAACCATGTTCATGCCTTCTTCTTTTTCCTACAGCTCCTGGGCAACGTGCTGGTTATTGTGCT
GTCTCATCATTTTGGCAAAGAATTGGATCGGACCGAAATTAATACGACTCACTATAGGGGAATTGTGAGC
GGATAACAATTCCCCGGAGTTAATCCGGGACCTTTAATTCAACCCAACACAATATATTATAGTTAAATAA
GAATTATTATCAAATCATTTGTATATTAATTAAAATACTATACTGTAAATTACATTTTATTTACAATCAA
AGGAGATATACCATGGTGAGCAAGGGCGAGGAGGATAACATGGCCATCATCAAGGAGTTCATGCGCTTCA
AGGTGCACATGGAGGGCTCCGTGAACGGCCACGAGTTCGAGATCGAGGGCGAGGGCGAGGGCCGCCCCTA
CGAGGGCACCCAGACCGCCAAGCTGAAGGTGACCAAGGGTGGCCCCCTGCCCTTCGCCTGGGACATCCTG
TCCCCTCAGTTCATGTACGGCTCCAAGGCCTACGTGAAGCACCCCGCCGACATCCCCGACTACTTGAAGC
TGTCCTTCCCCGAGGGCTTCAAGTGGGAGCGCGTGATGAACTTCGAGGACGGCGGCGTGGTGACCGTGAC
CCAGGACTCCTCCCTGCAGGACGGCGAGTTCATCTACAAGGTGAAGCTGCGCGGCACCAACTTCCCCTCC
GACGGCCCTGTAATGCAGAAGAAGACTATGGGCTGGGAGGCCTCCTCCGAGCGGATGTACCCCGAGGACG
GCGCCCTGAAGGGCGAGATCAAGCAGAGGCTGAAGCTGAAGGACGGCGGCCACTACGACGCTGAGGTCAA
GACCACCTACAAGGCCAAGAAGCCCGTGCAGCTGCCCGGCGCCTACAACGTCAACATCAAGTTGGACATC
ACCTCCCACAACGAGGACTACACCATCGTGGAACAGTACGAACGCGCCGAGGGCCGCCACTCCACCGGCG
GCATGGACGAGCTGTACAAGGGTTCTGGATCCCCCGGGGCTACTACACTTGAACGTATTGAGAAGAACTT
TGTCATTACTGACCCAAGATTGCCAGATAATCCCATTATATTCGCGTCCGATAGTTTCTTGCAGTTGACA
GAATATAGCCGTGAAGAAATTTTGGGAAGAAACGCCAGGTTTCTACAAGGTCCTGAAACTGATCGCGCGA
CAGTGAGAAAAATTAGAGATGCCATAGATAACCAAACAGAGGTCACTGTTCAGCTGATTAATTATACAAA
GAGTGGTAAAAAGTTCTGGAACCTCTTTCACTTGCAGCCTATGCGAGATCAGAAGGGAGATGTCCAGTAC
TTTATTGGGGTTCAGAAGGATGGAACTGAGCATGTCCGAGATGCTGCCGAGAGAGAGGCAGTCATGGAGA
TTAAGAAAACTGCAGAAGAAATTGATGAGGCGGCAAAAGAACTTTAAAAGCTTGCGGCCGCACAGCTGTA
TACACGTGCAAGCCAGCCAGAACTCGCCCCGGAAGACCCCGAGGATCTCGAGCACCACCATCACCATCAC
CATCACTAAGTGATTAACCTCAGGTGCAGGCTGCCTATCAGAAGGTGGTGGCTGGTGTGGCCAATGCCCT
GGCTCACAAATACCACTGAGATCGATCTTTTTCCCTCTGCCAAAAATTATGGGGACATCATGAAGCCCCT
TGAGCATCTGACTTCTGGCTAATAAAGGAAATTTATTTTCATTGCAATAGTGTGTTGGAATTTTTTGTGT
CTCTCACTCGGAAGGACATATGGGAGGGCAAATCATTTAAAACATCAGAATGAGTATTTGGTTTAGAGTT
TGGCAACATATGCCCATATGTAACTAGCATAACCCCTTGGGGCCTCTAAACGGGTCTTGAGGGGTTTTTT
GCTGAAAGCATGCGGAGGAAATTCTCCTTGAAGTTTCCCTGGTGTTCAAAGTAAAGGAGTTTGCACCAGA
CGCACCTCTGTTCACTGGTCCGGCGTATTAAAACACGATACATTGTTATTAGTACATTTATTAAGCGCTA
GATTCTGTGCGTTGTTGATTTACAGACAATTGTTGTACGTATTTTAATAATTCATTAAATTTATAATCTT
TAGGGTGGTATGTTAGAGCGAAAATCAAATGATTTTCAGCGTCTTTATATCTGAATTTAAATATTAAATC
CTCAATAGATTTGTAAAATAGGTTTCGATTAGTTTCAAACAAGGGTTGTTTTTCCGAACCGATGGCTGGA
CTATCTAATGGATTTTCGCTCAACGCCACAAAACTTGCCAAATCTTGTAGCAGCAATCTAGCTTTGTCGA
TATTCGTTTGTGTTTTGTTTTGTAATAAAGGTTCGACGTCGTTCAAAATATTATGCGCTTTTGTATTTCT
TTCATCACTGTCGTTAGTGTACAATTGACTCGACGTAAACACGTTAAATAGAGCTTGGACATATTTAACA
TCGGGCGTGTTAGCTTTATTAGGCCGATTATCGTCGTCGTCCCAACCCTCGTCGTTAGAAGTTGCTTCCG
AAGACGATTTTGCCATAGCCACACGACGCCTATTAATTGTGTCGGCTAACACGTCCGCGATCAAATTTGT
AGTTGAGCTTTTTGGAATTGCGATCGCATAACTTCGTATAGCATACATTATACGAAGTTATAAGCTCGGA
ACGCTGCGCTCGGTCGTTCGGCTGCGGCGAGCGGTATCAGCTCACTCAAAGGCGGTAATACGGTTATCCA
CAGAATCAGGGGATAACGCAGGAAAGAACATGTGAGCAAAAGGCCAGCAAAAGGCCAGGAACCGTAAAAA
GGCCGCGTTGCTGGCGTTTTTCCATAGGCTCCGCCCCCTGACGAGCATCACAAAAATCGACGCTCAAGTC
AGAGGTGGCGAAACCCGACAGGACTATAAAGATACCAGGCGTTTCCCCCTGGAAGCTCCCTCGTGCGCTC
TCCTGTTCCGACCCTGCCGCTTACCGGATACCTGTCCGCCTTTCTCCCTTCGGGAAGCGTGGCGCTTTCT
CAATGCTCACGCTGTAGGTATCTCAGTTCGGTGTAGGTCGTTCGCTCCAAGCTGGGCTGTGTGCACGAAC
CCCCCGTTCAGCCCGACCGCTGCGCCTTATCCGGTAACTATCGTCTTGAGTCCAACCCGGTAAGACACGA
CTTATCGCCACTGGCAGCAGCCACTGGTAACAGGATTAGCAGAGCGAGGTATGTAGGCGGTGCTACAGAG
TTCTTGAAGTGGTGGCCTAACTACGGCTACACTAGAAGAACAGTATTTGGTATCTGCGCTCTGCTGAAGC
CAGTTACCTTCGGAAAAAGAGTTGGTAGCTCTTGATCCGGCAAACAAACCACCGCTGGTAGCGGTGGTTT
TTTTGTTTGCAAGCAGCAGATTACGCGCAGAAAAAAAGGATCTCAAGAAGATCCTTTGTTACCAATGCTT
AATCAGTGAGGCACCTATCTCAGCGATCTGTCTATTTCGTTCATCCATAGTTGCCTGACTCCCCGTCGTG
TAGATAACTACGATACGGGAGGGCTTACCATCTGGCCCCAGTGCTGCAATGATACCGCGAGACCCACGCT
CACCGGCTCCAGATTTATCAGCAATAAACCAGCCAGCCGGAAGGGCCGAGCGCAGAAGTGGTCCTGCAAC
TTTATCCGCCTCCATCCAGTCTATTAATTGTTGCCGGGAAGCTAGAGTAAGTAGTTCGCCAGTTAATAGT
TTGCGCAACGTTGTTGCCATTGCTACAGGCATCGTGGTGTCACGCTCGTCGTTTGGTATGGCTTCATTCA
GCTCCGGTTCCCAACGATCAAGGCGAGTTACATGATCCCCCATGTTGTGCAAAAAAGCGGTTAGCTCCTT
CGGTCCTCCGATCGTTGTCAGAAGTAAGTTGGCCGCAGTGTTATCACTCATGGTTATGGCAGCACTGCAT
AATTCTCTTACTGTCATGCCATCCGTAAGATGCTTTTCTGTGACTGGTGAGTACTCAACCAAGTCATTCT
GAGAATAGTGTATGCGGCGACCGAGTTGCTCTTGCCCGGCGTCAATACGGGATAATACCGCGCCACATAG
CAGAACTTTAAAAGTGCTCATCATTGGAAAACGTTCTTCGGGGCGAAAACTCTCAAGGATCTTACCGCTG
TTGAGATCCAGTTCGATGTAACCCACTCGTGCACCCAACTGATCTTCAGCATCTTTTACTTTCACCAGCG
TTTCTGGGTGAGCAAAAACAGGAAGGCAAAATGCCGCAAAAAAGGGAATAAGGGCGACACGGAAATGTTG
AATACTCATACTCTTCCTTTTTCAATATTATTGAAGCATTTATCAGGGTTATTGTCTCATGTCCGCGCGT
T
Features (pLannotate 1.2.2; 19 found; start..end, strand, type, name):
    110..937     +  misc_recomb    baculovirus recombination region (lef2/ORF603): contains ORF603 and part of lef2
    949..1308    +  enhancer       CMV enhancer (fragment): human cytomegalovirus immediate early enhancer
   1310..1509    +  promoter       CMV promoter: human cytomegalovirus (CMV) immediate early promoter
   1661..1791    +  intron         chimeric intron (fragment): chimera between introns from chicken β-actin and rabbit β-globin
   1860..1878    +  promoter       T7 promoter: promoter for bacteriophage T7 RNA polymerase
   1879..1903    +  protein_bind   lac operator: The lac repressor binds to the lac operator to inhibit transcription in E. coli. This inhibition can be relieved by adding lactose or isopropyl-β-D-thiogalactopyranoside (IPTG). lac repressor encoded by lacI
   1919..2028    +  promoter       p10 promoter: baculovirus promoter for expression in insect cells
   2043..2750    +  CDS            mCherry: mCherry is a basic (constitutively fluorescent) red fluorescent protein published in 2004, derived from Discosoma sp.. It is reported to be a very rapidly-maturing monomer with low acid sensitivity.
   2787..3116    +  CDS            SH3: SH3 is a basic (constitutively fluorescent) cyan fluorescent protein published in 2019, derived from Arabidopsis thaliana. It requires the cofactor flavin for fluorescence.
   3234..3266    +  CDS            HSV tag: HSV (herpes simplex virus) epitope tag
   3276..3293    +  CDS            6xHis: 6xHis affinity tag
   3308..3376    +  CDS            HBB (fragment): HBB_PONPY - Experimental evidence at transcript level: Swiss-Prot protein existence level 2. Involved in oxygen transport from the lung to the various peripheral tissues. From Pongo pygmaeus (Bornean orangutan).
   3451..3506    +  polyA_signal   β-globin poly(A) signal: rabbit β-globin polyadenylation signal (Gil and Proudfoot, 1987)
   3594..3641    +  terminator     T7 terminator: transcription terminator for bacteriophage T7 RNA polymerase
   3654..4359    +  misc_recomb    baculovirus recombination region (ORF1629): contains part of ORF1629
   4368..4401    +  protein_bind   loxP: Cre-mediated recombination occurs in the 8-bp core sequence (GCATACAT). Cre recombinase
   4569..5156    -  rep_origin     ori: high-copy-number ColE1/pMB1/pBR322/pUC origin of replication
   5169..6029    -  CDS            AmpR: β-lactamase; bla; confers resistance to ampicillin, carbenicillin, and related antibiotics
   6030..6081    -  promoter       AmpR promoter (fragment): bla
