[The description below was written by a language model from this plasmid's Addgene catalogue record and pLannotate feature annotations shown in this document.]
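Description:
pTriEx-mCherry-LOVSD is a multi-host expression plasmid built on the pTriEx backbone, catalogued for mammalian, bacterial and insect expression and deposited for mammalian expression of the "super-dark" state of the LOV2 photosensory domain. It is maintained in E. coli through a high-copy ColE1/pUC-type origin and selected with ampicillin via the β-lactamase gene. The catalogue gives a total size of about 6.0 kb, close to the 6,091 nt assembled sequence.

The payload is a synthetic LOV2 variant (LOVSD, 543 bp) carrying the substitutions C450A, L514K, G528A, L531E and N538E, fused at its N terminus to the red fluorescent protein mCherry so that expression and localisation can be followed by fluorescence. The automated annotation labels part of the region downstream of mCherry as a flavin-binding fluorescent protein called "SH3"; this most likely reflects sequence similarity to the flavin-binding LOV domain and corresponds to the insert, not to a separate reporter.

Three promoter systems stacked upstream give the backbone its host range. These are a CMV enhancer/promoter with a chimeric intron fragment for mammalian cells, a T7 promoter with lac operator for inducible expression in E. coli, and the baculovirus p10 promoter for insect cells. Downstream lie backbone HSV and 6xHis tag sequences, though the record does not say whether they are in frame with the fusion. A rabbit β-globin poly(A) signal and a T7 terminator follow. Flanking lef2/ORF603 and ORF1629 regions allow recombination into a baculovirus genome, and a single loxP site is also present.

The construct comes from work on LOVTRAP, an optogenetic system for light-induced protein dissociation. There, a LOV2 mutant held in the dark conformation would plausibly serve as a light-insensitive control, although the record does not state this role.
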