Addgene plasmid #81033: pTriEx-mCherry-LOVSD
Purpose: Mammalian expression of the super-dark state of LOV2
Depositing lab: Klaus Hahn. Depositing organization: University of North Carolina at Chapel Hill. Publication: LOVTRAP: an optogenetic system for photoinduced protein dissociation. Wang H, Vilela M, Winkler A, Tarnawski M, Schlichting I, Yumerefendi H, Kuhlman B, Liu R, Danuser G, Hahn KM. Nat Methods. 2016 Jul 18. doi: 10.1038/nmeth.3926. PubMed 27427858.
Backbone
  Vector backbone: pTriEx
  Backbone size w/o insert (bp): 5040
  Total vector size (bp): 6000
  Vector type: Mammalian Expression, Bacterial Expression, Insect Expression
Growth in bacteria
  Bacterial resistance: Ampicillin, 100 μg/mL
  Growth temperature: 37°C
  Growth strain: DH5alpha
  Copy number: High Copy
Gene/Insert
  Gene/Insert name: LOVSD
  Species: Synthetic
  Insert size (bp): 543
  Mutation: C450A, L514K, G528A, L531E, N538E
  Tag / fusion protein: mCherry (N terminal on insert)
  Cloning method: Gibson Cloning
  Sequencing primers: 5′ aagtatcgggccctttgtgc; 3′ GGCAGCCTGCACCTGAGGTTAATCAC
Terms and licenses: Academic/Nonprofit Terms; Industry Terms: Not Available to Industry
How to cite: pTriEx-mCherry-LOVSD was a gift from Klaus Hahn (Addgene plasmid # 81033 ; http://n2t.net/addgene:81033 ; RRID:Addgene_81033)
