>Addgene plasmid #81033 | pTriEx-mCherry-LOVSD | depositor partial sequence | sequence record 153590 | LOVSD
CCCGGGGCTACTACACTTGAACGTATTGAGAAGAACTTTGTCATTACTGACCCAAGATTGCCAGATAATC
CCATTATATTCGCGTCCGATAGTTTCTTGCAGTTGACAGAATATAGCCGTGAAGAAATTTTGGGAAGAAA
CGCCAGGTTTCTACAAGGTCCTGAAACTGATCGCGCGACAGTGAGAAAAATTAGAGATGCCATAGATAAC
CAAACAGAGGTCACTGTTCAGCTGATTAATTATACAAAGAGTGGTAAAAAGTTCTGGAACCTCTTTCACT
TGCAGCCTATGCGAGATCAGAAGGGAGATGTCCAGTACTTTATTGGGGTTCAGAAGGATGGAACTGAGCA
TGTCCGAGATGCTGCCGAGAGAGAGGCAGTCATGGAGATTAAGAAAACTGCAGAAGAAATTGATGAGGCG
GCAAAAGAACTTTAA
