>Addgene plasmid #81033 | pTriEx-mCherry-LOVSD | addgene partial sequence | sequence record 157039 | CMV-F 5'-CGCAAATGGGCGGTAGGCGTG-3'
CTATATAAGCAGACGTCGTTTAGTGAACCGTCAGATCACTAGATGCTTTATTGCGGTAGTTTATCACAGT
TAAATTGCTAACGCCAGTCTCGAACTTAACGTGCAGAAGTTGGTCGTGAGGCACTGGGCAGGTAAGTATC
GGGCCCTTTGTGCGGGGGGAGCGGCTCGGGGCTGTCCGCGGGGGGACGGCTGCCTTCGGGGGGGACGGGG
CAGGGCGGGGTTCGGCTTCTGGCGTGTGACCGGCGGCTCTAGAGCCTCTGCTAACCATGTTCATGCCTTC
TTCTTTTTCCTACAGCTCCTGGGCAACGTGCTGGTTATTGTGCTGTCTCATCATTTTGGCAAAGAATTGG
ATCGGACCGAAATTAATACGACTCACTATAGGGGAATTGTGAGCGGATAACAATTCCCCGGAGTTAATCC
GGGACCTTTAATTCAACCCAACACAATATATTATAGTTAAATAAGAATTATTATCAAATCATTTGTATAT
TAATTAAAATACTATACTGTAAATTACATTTTATTTACAATCAAAGGAGATATACCATGGTGAGCAAGGG
CGAGGAGGATAACATGGCCATCATCAAGGAGTTCATGCGCTTCAAGGTGCACATGGAGGGCTCCGTGAAC
GGCCACGAGTTCGAGATCGAGGGCGAGGGCGAGGGCCGCCCCTACGAGGGCACCCAGACCGCCAAGCTGA
AGGTGACCAAGGGTGGCCCCCTGCCCTTCGCCTGGGACATCCTGTCCCCTCAGTTCATGTACGGCTCCAA
GGCCTACGTGAAGCACCCCGCCGACATCCCCGACTACTTGAAGCTGTCCTTCCCCGAGGGCTTCAAGTGG
GAGCGCGTGATGAACTTCGAGGACGGCGGCGTGGTGACCGTGACCCAGGACTCCTCCCTGCAGGACGGCG
AGTTCATCTACAAGGTGAAGCTGCGCGGCACCAACTTCCCCTCCGACGGCCCTGTAATGCAGAAGAAGAC
TATGGGCTGGG
