>Addgene plasmid #81033 | pTriEx-mCherry-LOVSD | addgene partial sequence | sequence record 157041 | rb_glob_PA_term-R 5'-CCCATATGTCCTTCCGAGTG-3'
AAAAATTCCAACACACTATTGCAATGAAAATAAATTTCCTTTATTAGCCAGAAGTCAGATGCTCAAGGGG
CTTCATGATGTCCCCATAATTTTTGGCAGAGGGAAAAAGATCGATCTCAGTGGTATTTGTGAGCCAGGGC
ATTGGCCACACCAGCCACCACCTTCTGATAGGCAGCCTGCACCTGAGGTTAATCACTTAGTGATGGTGAT
GGTGATGGTGGTGCTCGAGATCCTCGGGGTCTTCCGGGGCGAGTTCTGGCTGGCTTGCACGTGTATACAG
CTGTGCGGCCGCAAGCTTTTAAAGTTCTTTTGCCGCCTCATCAATTTCTTCTGCAGTTTTCTTAATCTCC
ATGACTGCCTCTCTCTCGGCAGCATCTCGGACATGCTCAGTTCCATCCTTCTGAACCCCAATAAAGTACT
GGACATCTCCCTTCTGATCTCGCATAGGCTGCAAGTGAAAGAGGTTCCAGAACTTTTTACCACTCTTTGT
ATAATTAATCAGCTGAACAGTGACCTCTGTTTGGTTATCTATGGCATCTCTAATTTTTCTCACTGTCGCG
CGATCAGTTTCAGGACCTTGTAGAAACCTGGCGTTTCTTCCCAAAATTTCTTCACGGCTATATTCTGTCA
ACTGCAAGAAACTATCGGACGCGAATATAATGGGATTATCTGGCAATCTTGGGTCAGTAATGACAAAGTT
CTTCTCAATACGTTCAAGTGTAGTAGCCCCGGGGGATCCAGAACCCTTGTACAGCTCGTCCATGCCGCCG
GTGGAGTGGCGGCCCTCGGCGCGTTCGTACTGTTCCACGATGGTGTAGTCCTCGTTGTGGGAGGTGATGT
CCAACTTGATGTTGACGTTGTAGGCGCCGGGCAGCTGCACGGGCTTCTTGGCCTTGTAGGTGGTCTTGAC
CTCAGCGTCGTAGTGGCCGCCGTCCTTCAGCTTCAGCCTCTGCTTGATCTCGCCCTTCAGGGCGCCGTCC
TCGGGGTACATCCGCTCGGAGGAGGCCTCCCAGCCCATA
